>Addgene plasmid #12772 | DCT.VV.Orf84 | addgene partial sequence | sequence record 19167 | T7 5'-TAATACGACTCACTATAGGG-3'
TACCCTTCACCGAATTCCAGCTGACCACCATGACGTCGCTTCGCGAATTTAGAAAATTATGCTGTGATAT
ATATCACGCATCAGGATATAAAGAAAAATCTAAATTAATTAGAGACTTTATAACAGATAGGGATGATAAA
TATTTGATCATTAAGCTATTGCTTCCCGGATTAGACGATAGAATTTATAACATGAACGATAAACAAATTA
TAAAATTATATAGTATAATATTTAAACAATCTCAGGAAGATATGCTACAAGATTTAGGATACGGATATAT
AGGAGACACTATTAGGACTTTCTTCAAAGAGAACACAGAAATCCGTCCACGAGATAAAAGCATTTTAACT
TTAGAAGACGTGGATAGTTTCTTAACTACGTTATCATCCGTAACTAAAGAATCGCATCAAATAAAATTAT
TGACTGATATCGCATCCGTTTGTACATGTAATGATTTAAAATGTGTAGTCATGCTTATTGATAAAGATCT
AAAAATTAAAGCGGGTCCTCGGTACGTACTTAACGCTATTAGTCCTAATGCCTATGATGTGTTTAGAAAA
TCTAATAACTTGAAAGAGATAATAGAAAATGCATCTAAACAAAATCTAGACTCTATATCTATTTTCTGTA
TGACTC
