[The description below was written by a language model from this plasmid's Addgene catalogue record.]
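Description:
DCT.VV.Orf84 is a mammalian expression plasmid built on the commercial pcDNA 3.1D V5-His-TOPO backbone (about 5.5 kb without insert) and carrying a single vaccinia virus open reading frame. The insert of roughly 1.66 kb is designated VV.Orf84 within its library, corresponds to VV_WR_176, and is annotated as the viral DNA ligase. It is recorded as flanked by BamHI sites at both the 5′ and 3′ ends, both retained. The plasmid is maintained at high copy in E. coli under ampicillin selection, and it carries a neomycin resistance marker that allows G418 selection of transfected mammalian cells. No feature table is provided, so the promoter and tag configuration are not stated explicitly. Backbones of this family normally drive the insert from the CMV immediate-early promoter, with an upstream T7 promoter (consistent with the listed T7 sequencing primer) and optional C-terminal V5 and His tags. Whether the ORF is in frame with those tags cannot be determined from the record.

The construct is one member of a library of individually cloned vaccinia ORFs assembled for screening, associated with work identifying poxvirus CD8+ T cell determinants to support the design and characterization of smallpox vaccines. In that setting, each plasmid lets a single viral protein be expressed in mammalian cells so it can be tested as a source of T cell epitopes. The depositors caution that the clones were made for screening. The sequence may differ from the current canonical GenBank entry, and the plasmid and insert names apply only within this library. Cross-references to Copenhagen and WR strain nomenclature, along with sequencing notes, are kept in a supplementary spreadsheet for the kit.
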