Addgene plasmid #12772: DCT.VV.Orf84
Purpose: This plasmid was designed for screening purposes and may contain discrepancies relative to the current canonical GenBank version of the gene.
Depositing lab: Jack Bennink & Jon Yewdell. Depositing organization: National Institute of Allergy and Infectious Diseases (NIAID). Publication: Identification of poxvirus CD8+ T cell determinants to enable rational design and characterization of smallpox vaccines. Tscharke DC, Karupiah G, Zhou J, Palmore T, Irvine KR, Haeryfar SM, Williams S, Sidney J, Sette A, Bennink JR, Yewdell JW. J Exp Med. 2005 January 3; 201(1): 95–104. 10.1084/jem.20041912 PubMed 15623576.
Backbone
  Vector backbone: pcDNA 3.1D V5-His-TOPO
  Backbone manufacturer: Invitrogen
  Backbone size w/o insert (bp): 5514
  Vector type: Mammalian Expression
  Selectable markers: Neomycin (select with G418)
Growth in bacteria
  Bacterial resistance: Ampicillin, 100 μg/mL
  Growth temperature: 37°C
  Growth strain: DH5alpha
  Copy number: High Copy
Gene/Insert
  Gene/Insert name: VV.Orf84 (alt names: VV_WR_176; DNA ligase)
  Species: Vaccinia Virus
  Insert size (bp): 1659
  GenBank ID: 9791126
  Cloning method: Restriction Enzyme; 5′ cloning site BamHI (not destroyed); 3′ cloning site BamHI (not destroyed)
  Sequencing primers: 5′ Universal T7
Terms and licenses: Academic/Nonprofit Terms; Industry Terms: Not Available to Industry
Depositor comments: Please see the Vaccinia kit page ( https://www.addgene.org/vvorf/ ) for more information. The kit page contains the supplemental VVOrfData spreadsheet, which includes important information about this plasmid. The plasmid and insert names provided here relate only to this library. The name of the ORF (if present) in VACV strain Copenhagen and the name of the ORF (if annotated) in VACV strain WR sequence can be found in VVOrfData spreadsheet. Please note that the amino acid sequence given for each ORF in the spreadsheet may contain some errors. Additionally, changes from the expected sequence may be present in these plasmids. Please see Addgene's quality control sequence and sequencing notes in the VVOrfData spreadsheet before ordering this plasmid.
How to cite: DCT.VV.Orf84 was a gift from Jack Bennink & Jon Yewdell (Addgene plasmid # 12772 ; http://n2t.net/addgene:12772 ; RRID:Addgene_12772)
